Addgene plasmid #232479: pB-TR-TTHA
Purpose: Tetracycline inducible PiggyBac vector expressing bacterial TTHA1718 (TTHA) gene gene including flag-tag (DYKDDDDK) on the 3' end
Depositing lab: Lukas Trantirek. Depositing organization: CEITEC Masaryk University. Publication: Protein structure and interactions elucidated with in-cell NMR for different cell cycle phases and in 3D human tissue models. Rynes J, Istvankova E, Dzurov Krafcikova M, Luchinat E, Barbieri L, Banci L, Kamarytova K, Loja T, Fafilek B, Rico-Llanos G, Krejci P, Macurek L, Foldynova-Trantirkova S, Trantirek L. Commun Biol. 2025 Feb 7;8(1):194. doi: 10.1038/s42003-025-07607-w. PubMed 39920376.
Backbone
  Vector backbone: PB-TetO-CMV-MCS-EF1a-TetR-T2A-Puro
  Backbone manufacturer: SBI -System Biosciences (original plasmid inducible PiggyBac Cumate Switch vector)
  Backbone size w/o insert (bp): 8848
  Total vector size (bp): 9050
  Modifications to backbone: the cumate operator (CuO) and repressor (CuR) from original plasmid were replaced with the tetracycline operator (TetO) and repressor (TetRep; TR)
  Vector type: Mammalian Expression ; transposon system
  Selectable markers: Puromycin
Growth in bacteria
  Bacterial resistance: Ampicillin, 100 μg/mL
  Growth temperature: 37°C
  Growth strain: DH5alpha
  Copy number: Unknown
Gene/Insert
  Gene/Insert name: Thermus thermophilus HB8 (alt name: Thermus thermophilus HB8)
  Species: Thermus thermophilus
  Insert size (bp): 198
  GenBank ID: AP008226
  Promoter: CMV-TetO
  Tag / fusion protein: DYKDDDDK (FLAG-tag) (C terminal on insert)
  Cloning method: Restriction Enzyme; 5′ cloning site NheI (not destroyed); 3′ cloning site NotI (not destroyed)
  Sequencing primers: 5′ AGACGCCATCCACGCTGTTTTGACCTC; 3′ agggtgcgtacggccctggggacgt
Terms and licenses: Academic/Nonprofit Terms; Industry Terms: Not Available to Industry
How to cite: pB-TR-TTHA was a gift from Lukas Trantirek (Addgene plasmid # 232479 ; http://n2t.net/addgene:232479 ; RRID:Addgene_232479)
