[The description below was written by a language model from this plasmid's Addgene catalogue record and pLannotate feature annotations shown in this document.]
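Description:
pB-TR-TTHA is a tetracycline-inducible PiggyBac transposon vector for mammalian expression of TTHA1718, a small protein from the bacterium Thermus thermophilus HB8. It was built on a System Biosciences inducible PiggyBac Cumate Switch plasmid in which the cumate operator and repressor were replaced by the tetracycline operator (TetO) and Tet repressor (TetR). The plasmid is about 9 kb and is propagated in E. coli through a high-copy ColE1/pUC-type origin with ampicillin resistance; an f1 origin and remnants of a lac/lacZα region are also present. The automated annotation does not mark the PiggyBac terminal repeats. These would be expected to flank the mammalian cassettes, so that co-delivered transposase can integrate them into the genome.

The 198 bp TTHA coding sequence, cloned between NheI and NotI, carries a C-terminal FLAG epitope and sits downstream of the CMV enhancer/promoter followed by two tet operator sites. The annotation tool labels this insert as a merA fragment, which probably reflects sequence similarity to the mercuric reductase entry rather than the insert's actual identity. An EMCV IRES and a CopGFP reporter follow the insert, so green fluorescence should accompany induced transcription, although the catalogue entry does not mention the reporter. A second cassette uses the EF-1α core promoter with an HTLV-1 LTR-derived element to drive constitutive TetR, and the backbone name indicates that a T2A peptide links it to puromycin N-acetyltransferase. This cassette ends in an SV40 polyadenylation signal. TetR occupies the operators and represses the CMV promoter until tetracycline or an analogue releases it, and puromycin selects stable integrants. The associated publication concerns in-cell NMR studies of protein structure and interactions in human cells and 3D tissue models.
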