Features (pLannotate 1.2.2; 27 found; start..end, strand, type, name):
      1..105     -  promoter       AmpR promoter: bla
    158..586     -  rep_origin     f1 ori (sequence partly withheld): f1 bacteriophage origin of replication; arrow indicates direction of (+) strand synthesis
    591..746     -  CDS            lacZα (fragment): LacZα fragment of β-galactosidase; lacZ fragment
    748..867     +  CDS            B (fragment): PORTL_LAMBD - Experimental evidence at protein level: Swiss-Prot protein existence level 1. Forms the portal vertex of the capsid (PubMed:6228056, PubMed:6232391). This portal plays critical roles in head assembly, genome packaging, neck/tail attachment, and genome ejection (Probable). The portal protein multimerizes as a single ring-shaped homododecamer arranged around a central channel (PubMed:6232391). Binds to the terminase subunits to form the packaging machine (PubMed:7799432). From Escherichia phage lambda (Bacteriophage lambda).
   1421..1724    +  enhancer       CMV enhancer: human cytomegalovirus immediate early enhancer
   1725..1928    +  promoter       CMV promoter: human cytomegalovirus (CMV) immediate early promoter
   1930..1949    +  promoter       PLtetO-1 promoter (fragment): modified phage lambda PL promoter with tet operator sites (Lutz and Bujard, 1997)
   1951..1970    +  promoter       PLtetO-1 promoter (fragment): modified phage lambda PL promoter with tet operator sites (Lutz and Bujard, 1997)
   1978..2011    +  promoter       TRE3GV promoter (fragment): 3rd-generation Tet-responsive promoter that can be activated by binding of Tet-On® 3G, optimized for retroviral and lentiviral vectors
   2091..2291    +  CDS            merA (fragment): MERA_PSEAI - Experimental evidence at protein level: Swiss-Prot protein existence level 1. Resistance to Hg(2+) in bacteria appears to be governed by a specialized system which includes mercuric reductase. MerA protein is responsible for volatilizing mercury as Hg(0). From Pseudomonas aeruginosa.
   2292..2312    +  CDS            FLAG (fragment): FLAG® epitope tag, followed by an enterokinase cleavage site
   2436..2898    +  misc_feature   IRES: internal ribosome entry site (IRES) of the encephalomyocarditis virus (EMCV)
   2946..3610    +  CDS            CopGFP (fragment): green fluorescent protein 2 from Pontellina plumata, also known as ppluGFP2 (Shagin et al., 2004)
   3731..3942    +  promoter       EF-1α core promoter: core promoter for human elongation factor EF-1α
   3955..4223    +  LTR            5' LTR (truncated): truncated 5' long terminal repeat (LTR) from human T-cell leukemia virus (HTLV) type 1
   4260..4880    +  CDS            tetR: TETR2_ECOLX - Experimental evidence at protein level: Swiss-Prot protein existence level 1. TetR is the repressor of the tetracycline resistance element; its N-terminal region forms a helix-turn-helix structure and binds DNA. Binding of tetracycline to TetR reduces the repressor affinity for the tetracycline resistance gene (tetA) promoter operator sites. From Escherichia coli.
   4974..5573    +  CDS            PuroR: puromycin N-acetyltransferase; pac from Streptomyces alboniger; confers resistance to puromycin
   5580..5607    +  misc_feature   WPRE (fragment): woodchuck hepatitis virus posttranscriptional regulatory element
   5620..5741    +  polyA_signal   SV40 poly(A) signal: SV40 polyadenylation signal
   5759..5851    +  ncRNA          G-CSF SLDE: Accession: RF00183 - G-CSF factor stem-loop destabilising element (SLDE)
   6548..7015    +  CDS            B (fragment): PORTL_LAMBD - Experimental evidence at protein level: Swiss-Prot protein existence level 1. Forms the portal vertex of the capsid (PubMed:6228056, PubMed:6232391). This portal plays critical roles in head assembly, genome packaging, neck/tail attachment, and genome ejection (Probable). The portal protein multimerizes as a single ring-shaped homododecamer arranged around a central channel (PubMed:6232391). Binds to the terminase subunits to form the packaging machine (PubMed:7799432). From Escherichia phage lambda (Bacteriophage lambda).
   7053..7069    -  protein_bind   lac operator: The lac repressor binds to the lac operator to inhibit transcription in E. coli. This inhibition can be relieved by adding lactose or isopropyl-β-D-thiogalactopyranoside (IPTG). lac repressor encoded by lacI
   7077..7107    -  promoter       lac promoter: promoter for the E. coli lac operon
   7122..7143    -  protein_bind   CAP binding site: CAP binding activates transcription in the presence of cAMP. E. coli catabolite activator protein
   7156..7248    -  CDS            lacI (fragment): lac repressor; lacI; The lac repressor binds to the lac operator to inhibit transcription in E. coli. This inhibition can be relieved by adding lactose or isopropyl-β-D-thiogalactopyranoside (IPTG).
   7431..8019    -  rep_origin     ori: high-copy-number ColE1/pMB1/pBR322/pUC origin of replication
   8190..9050    -  CDS            AmpR: β-lactamase; bla; confers resistance to ampicillin, carbenicillin, and related antibiotics
>Addgene plasmid #232479 | pB-TR-TTHA | addgene full sequence | sequence record 471676 | Addgene NGS Result
ACTCTTCCTTTTTCAATATTATTGAAGCATTTATCAGGGTTATTGTCTCATGAGCGGATACATATTTGAA
TGTATTTAGAAAAATAAACAAATAGGGGTTCCGCGCACATTTCCCCGAAAAGTGCCACCTAAATTGTAAG
CGTTAATATTTTGTTAAAATTCGCGTTAAATTTTTGTTAAATCAGCTCATTTTTTAACCAATAGGCCGAA
ATCGGCAAAATCCCTTATAAATCAAAAGAATAGACCGAGATAGGGT
[37 nt withheld, positions 257-293]
AAAGAACGTGGACTCCAACGTCAAAGG
[49 nt withheld, positions 321-369]
T
[91 nt withheld, positions 371-461]
G
[124 nt withheld, positions 463-586]
CCCATTCGCCATTCAGGCTGCGCAACTGTTGGGAAGGGCGATCGGTGCGGGCCTCTTCGCTATTACGCCA
GCTGGCGAAAGGGGGATGTGCTGCAAGGCGATTAAGTTGGGTAACGCCAGGGTTTTCCCAGTCACGACGT
TGTAAAACGACGGCCAGTGAGCGCGCCTCGTTCATTCACGTTTTTGAACCCGTGGAGGACGGGCAGACTC
GCGGTGCAAATGTGTTTTACAGCGTGATGGAGCAGATGAAGATGCTCGACACGCTGCAGAACACGCAGCT
AGATTAACCCTAGAAAGATAATCATATTGTGACGTACGTTAAAGATAATCATGTGTAAAATTGACGCATG
TGTTTTATCGGTCTGTATATCGAGGTTTATTTATTAATTTGAATAGATATTAAGTTTTATTATATTTACA
CTTACATACTAATAATAAATTCAACAAACAATTTATTTATGTTTATTTATTTATTAAAAAAAACAAAAAC
TCAAAATTTCTTCTATAAAGTAACAAAACTTTTATGAGGGACAGCCCCCCCCCAAAGCCCCCAGGGATGT
AATTACGTCCCTCCCCCGCTAGGGGGCAGCAGCGAGCCGCCCGGGGCTCCGCTCCGGTCCGGCGCTCCCC
CCGCATCCCCGAGCCGGCAGCGTGCGGGGACAGCCCGGGCACGGGGAAGGTGGCACGGGATCGCTTTCCT
CTGAACGCTTCTCGCTGCTCTTTGAGCCTGCAGACACCTGGGGGGATACGGGGAAAAGGCCTCCACGGCC
AGACTAGTTATTAATAGTAATCAATTACGGGGTCATTAGTTCATAGCCCATATATGGAGTTCCGCGTTAC
ATAACTTACGGTAAATGGCCCGCCTGGCTGACCGCCCAACGACCCCCGCCCATTGACGTCAATAATGACG
TATGTTCCCATAGTAACGCCAATAGGGACTTTCCATTGACGTCAATGGGTGGAGTATTTACGGTAAACTG
CCCACTTGGCAGTACATCAAGTGTATCATATGCCAAGTACGCCCCCTATTGACGTCAATGACGGTAAATG
GCCCGCCTGGCATTATGCCCAGTACATGACCTTATGGGACTTTCCTACTTGGCAGTACATCTACGTATTA
GTCATCGCTATTACCATGGTGATGCGGTTTTGGCAGTACATCAATGGGCGTGGATAGCGGTTTGACTCAC
GGGGATTTCCAAGTCTCCACCCCATTGACGTCAATGGGAGTTTGTTTTGGCACCAAAATCAACGGGACTT
TCCAAAATGTCGTAACAACTCCGCCCCATTGACGCAAATGGGCGGTAGGCGTGTACGGTGGGAGGTCTAT
ATAAGCAGAGCTCTCCCTATCAGTGATAGAGATCTCCCTATCAGTGATAGAGATCGTCGACGAGCTCGTT
TAGTGAACCGTCAGATCGCCTGGAGACGCCATCCACGCTGTTTTGACCTCCATAGAAGACACCGGGACCG
ATCCAGCCTCCGGACTCTAGCGGTCTAGGCTAGCATGCTGAAGCTCAAAGTGGAAGGCATGACCTGCAAC
CACTGCGTGATGGCGGTGACCAAGGCCCTGAAGAAGGTCCCCGGCGTGGAGAAGGTGGAGGTCTCCCTAG
AAAAGGGGGAGGCCCTGGTGGAGGGGACGGCCGACCCCAAGGCCCTCGTCCAGGCGGTGGAGGAGGAAGG
GTACAAGGCCGAGGTTCTGGCCGACTACAAGGACGACGACGACAAGTGAGCGGCCGCGCCCCTCTCCCTC
CCCCCCCCCTAACGTTACTGGCCGAAGCCGCTTGGAATAAGGCCGGTGTGCGTTTGTCTATATGTTATTT
TCCACCATATTGCCGTCTTTTGGCAATGTGAGGGCCCGGAAACCTGGCCCTGTCTTCTTGACGAGCATTC
CTAGGGGTCTTTCCCCTCTCGCCAAAGGAATGCAAGGTCTGTTGAATGTCGTGAAGGAAGCAGTTCCTCT
GGAAGCTTCTTGAAGACAAACAACGTCTGTAGCGACCCTTTGCAGGCAGCGGAACCCCCCACCTGGCGAC
AGGTGCCTCTGCGGCCAAAAGCCACGTGTATAAGATACACCTGCAAAGGCGGCACAACCCCAGTGCCACG
TTGTGAGTTGGATAGTTGTGGAAAGAGTCAAATGGCTCTCCTCAAGCGTATTCAACAAGGGGCTGAAGGA
TGCCCAGAAGGTACCCCATTGTATGGGATCTGATCTGGGGCCTCGGTGCACATGCTTTACATGTGTTTAG
TCGAGGTTAAAAAAACGTCTAGGCCCCCCGAACCACGGGGACGTGGTTTTCCTTTGAAAAACACGATGAT
AATATGGCCACAACCATGGCGTCCGGAATGGAGAGCGACGAGAGCGGCCTGCCCGCCATGGAGATCGAGT
GCCGCATCACCGGCACCCTGAACGGCGTGGAGTTCGAGCTGGTGGGCGGCGGAGAGGGCACCCCCAAGCA
GGGCCGCATGACCAACAAGATGAAGAGCACCAAAGGCGCCCTGACCTTCAGCCCCTACCTGCTGAGCCAC
GTGATGGGCTACGGCTTCTACCACTTCGGCACCTACCCCAGCGGCTACGAGAACCCCTTCCTGCACGCCA
TCAACAACGGCGGCTACACCAACACCCGCATCGAGAAGTACGAGGACGGCGGCGTGCTGCACGTGAGCTT
CAGCTACCGCTACGAGGCCGGCCGCGTGATCGGCGACTTCAAGGTGGTGGGCACCGGCTTCCCCGAGGAC
AGCGTGATCTTCACCGACAAGATCATCCGCAGCAACGCCACCGTGGAGCACCTGCACCCCATGGGCGATA
ACGTGCTGGTGGGCAGCTTCGCCCGCACCTTCAGCCTGCGCGACGGCGGCTACTACAGCTTCGTGGTGGA
CAGCCACATGCACTTCAAGAGCGCCATCCACCCCAGCATCCTGCAGAACGGGGGCCCCATGTTCGCCTTC
CGCCGCGTGGAGGAGCTGCACAGCAACACCGAGCTGGGCATCGTGGAGTACCAGCACGCCTTCAAGACCC
CCATCGCCTTCGCCAGATCCCGCGCTCAGTCGTCCAATTCTGCCGTGGACGGCACCGCCGGACCCGGCTC
CACCGGATCTCGCTAGAGCTGAATCTAAGTCGACGGATCTGCGATCGCTCCGGTGCCCGTCAGTGGGCAG
AGCGCACATCGCCCACAGTCCCCGAGAAGTTGGGGGGAGGGGTCGGCAATTGAACGGGTGCCTAGAGAAG
GTGGCGCGGGGTAAACTGGGAAAGTGATGTCGTGTACTGGCTCCGCCTTTTTCCCGAGGGTGGGGGAGAA
CCGTATATAAGTGCAGTAGTCGCCGTGAACGTTCTTTTTCGCAACGGGTTTGCCGCCAGAACACAGCTGA
AGCTTCGAGGGGCTCGCATCTCTCCTTCACGCGCCCGCCGCCCTACCTGAGGCCGCCATCCACGCCGGTT
GAGTCGCGTTCTGCCGCCTCCCGCCTGTGGTGCCTCCTGAACTGCGTCCGCCGTCTAGGTAAGTTTAAAG
CTCAGGTCGAGACCGGGCCTTTGTCCGGCGCTCCCTTGGAGCCTACCTAGACTCAGCCGGCTCTCCACGC
TTTGCCTGACCCTGCTTGCTCAACTCTACGTCTTTGTTTCGTTTTCTGTTCTGCGCCGTTACAGATCCAA
GCTGTGACCGGCGCCTACTCTAGAGCCGCCACCATGTCCAGATTAGATAAAAGTAAAGTGATTAACAGCG
CATTAGAGCTGCTTAATGAGGTCGGAATCGAAGGTTTAACAACCCGTAAACTCGCCCAGAAGCTAGGTGT
AGAGCAGCCTACATTGTATTGGCATGTAAAAAATAAGCGGGCTTTGCTCGACGCCTTAGCCATTGAGATG
TTAGATAGGCACCATACTCACTTTTGCCCTTTAGAAGGGGAAAGCTGGCAAGATTTTTTACGTAATAACG
CTAAAAGTTTTAGATGTGCTTTACTAAGTCATCGCGATGGAGCAAAAGTACATTTAGGTACACGGCCTAC
AGAAAAACAGTATGAAACTCTCGAAAATCAATTAGCCTTTTTATGCCAACAAGGTTTTTCACTAGAGAAT
GCATTATATGCACTCAGCGCTGTGGGGCATTTTACTTTAGGTTGCGTATTGGAAGATCAAGAGCATCAAG
TCGCTAAAGAAGAAAGGGAAACACCTACTACTGATAGTATGCCGCCATTATTACGACAAGCTATCGAATT
ATTTGATCACCAAGGTGCAGAGCCAGCCTTCTTATTCGGCCTTGAATTGATCATATGCGGATTAGAAAAA
CAACTTAAATGTGAAAGTGGGTCCGCGTACAGCGGATCCCGGGAGTTCAGATCTTATGAGGGCAGAGGAA
GTCTTCTAACATGCGGTGACGTGGAGGAGAATCCCGGCCCTGAATTCATGACCGAGTACAAGCCCACGGT
GCGCCTCGCCACCCGCGACGACGTCCCCAGGGCCGTACGCACCCTCGCCGCCGCGTTCGCCGACTACCCC
GCCACGCGCCACACCGTCGATCCGGACCGCCACATCGAGCGGGTCACCGAGCTGCAAGAACTCTTCCTCA
CGCGCGTCGGGCTCGACATCGGCAAGGTGTGGGTCGCGGACGACGGCGCCGCGGTGGCGGTCTGGACCAC
GCCGGAGAGCGTCGAAGCGGGGGCGGTGTTCGCCGAGATCGGCCCGCGCATGGCCGAGTTGAGCGGTTCC
CGGCTGGCCGCGCAGCAACAGATGGAAGGCCTCCTGGCGCCGCACCGGCCCAAGGAGCCCGCGTGGTTCC
TGGCCACCGTCGGCGTCTCGCCCGACCACCAGGGCAAGGGTCTGGGCAGCGCCGTCGTGCTCCCCGGAGT
GGAGGCGGCCGAGCGCGCCGGGGTGCCCGCCTTCCTGGAGACCTCCGCGCCCCGCAACCTCCCCTTCTAC
GAGCGGCTCGGCTTCACCGTCACCGCCGACGTCGAGGTGCCCGAAGGACCGCGCACCTGGTGCATGACCC
GCAAGCCCGGTGCCTGAGTCGACAATCAACCTCTGGATTACAAAATTTGTGGTTAACTAACTAAACTTGT
TTATTGCAGCTTATAATGGTTACAAATAAAGCAATAGCATCACAAATTTCACAAATAAAGCATTTTTTTC
ACTGCATTCTAGTTGTGGTTTGTCCAAACTCATCAATGTATCTTATCATGTCTGGAATTGACTCAAATGA
TGTCAATTAGTCTATCAGAAGCTCATCTGGTCTCCCTTCCGGGGGACAAGACATCCCTGTTTAATATTTA
AACAGCAGTGTTCCCAAACTGGGTTCTTATATCCCTTGCTCTGGTCAACCAGGTTGCAGGGTTTCCTGTC
CTCACAGGAACGAAGTCCCTAAAGAAACAGTGGCAGCCAGGTTTAGCCCCGGAATTGACTGGATTCCTTT
TTTAGGGCCCATTGGTATGGCTTTTTCCCCGTATCCCCCCAGGTGTCTGCAGGCTCAAAGAGCAGCGAGA
AGCGTTCAGAGGAAAGCGATCCCGTGCCACCTTCCCCGTGCCCGGGCTGTCCCCGCACGCTGCCGGCTCG
GGGATGCGGGGGGAGCGCCGGACCGGAGCGGAGCCCCGGGCGGCTCGCTGCTGCCCCCTAGCGGGGGAGG
GACGTAATTACATCCCTGGGGGCTTTGGGGGGGGGCTGTCCCTGATATCTATAACAAGAAAATATATATA
TAATAAGTTATCACGTAAGTAGAACATGAAATAACAATATAATTATCGTATGAGTTAAATCTTAAAAGTC
ACGTAAAAGATAATCATGCGTCATTTTGACTCACGCGGTCGTTATAGTTCAAAATCAGTGACACTTACCG
CATTGACAAGCACGCCTCACGGGAGCTCCAAGCGGCGACTGAGATGTCCTAAATGCACAGCGACGGATTC
GCGCTATTTAGAAAGAGAGAGCAATATTTCAAGAATGCATGCGTCAATTTTACGCAGACTATCTTTCTAG
GGTTAATCTAGCTGCATCAGGATCATATCGTCGGGTCTTTTTTCCGGCTCAGTCATCGCCCAAGCTGGCG
CTATCTGGGCATCGGGGAGGAAGAAGCCCGTGCCTTTTCCCGCGAGGTTGAAGCGGCATGGAAAGAGTTT
GCCGAGGATGACTGCTGCTGCATTGACGTTGAGCGAAAACGCACGTTTACCATGATGATTCGGGAAGGTG
TGGCCATGCACGCCTTTAACGGTGAACTGTTCGTTCAGGCCACCTGGGATACCAGTTCGTCGCGGCTTTT
CCGGACACAGTTCCGGATGGTCAGCCCGAAGCGCATCAGCAACCCGAACAATACCGGCGACAGCCGGAAC
TGCCGTGCCGGTGTGCAGATTAATGACAGCGGTGCGGCGCTGGGATATTACGTCAGCGAGGACGGGTATC
CTGGCTGGATGCCGCAGAAATGGACATGGATACCCCGTGAGTTACCCGGCGGGCGCGCTTGGCGTAATCA
TGGTCATAGCTGTTTCCTGTGTGAAATTGTTATCCGCTCACAATTCCACACAACATACGAGCCGGAAGCA
TAAAGTGTAAAGCCTGGGGTGCCTAATGAGTGAGCTAACTCACATTAATTGCGTTGCGCTCACTGCCCGC
TTTCCAGTCGGGAAACCTGTCGTGCCAGCTGCATTAATGAATCGGCCAACGCGCGGGGAGAGGCGGTTTG
CGTATTGGGCGCTCTTCCGCTTCCTCGCTCACTGACTCGCTGCGCTCGGTCGTTCGGCTGCGGCGAGCGG
TATCAGCTCACTCAAAGGCGGTAATACGGTTATCCACAGAATCAGGGGATAACGCAGGAAAGAACATGTG
AGCAAAAGGCCAGCAAAAGGCCAGGAACCGTAAAAAGGCCGCGTTGCTGGCGTTTTTCCATAGGCTCCGC
CCCCCTGACGAGCATCACAAAAATCGACGCTCAAGTCAGAGGTGGCGAAACCCGACAGGACTATAAAGAT
ACCAGGCGTTTCCCCCTGGAAGCTCCCTCGTGCGCTCTCCTGTTCCGACCCTGCCGCTTACCGGATACCT
GTCCGCCTTTCTCCCTTCGGGAAGCGTGGCGCTTTCTCATAGCTCACGCTGTAGGTATCTCAGTTCGGTG
TAGGTCGTTCGCTCCAAGCTGGGCTGTGTGCACGAACCCCCCGTTCAGCCCGACCGCTGCGCCTTATCCG
GTAACTATCGTCTTGAGTCCAACCCGGTAAGACACGACTTATCGCCACTGGCAGCAGCCACTGGTAACAG
GATTAGCAGAGCGAGGTATGTAGGCGGTGCTACAGAGTTCTTGAAGTGGTGGCCTAACTACGGCTACACT
AGAAGAACAGTATTTGGTATCTGCGCTCTGCTGAAGCCAGTTACCTTCGGAAAAAGAGTTGGTAGCTCTT
GATCCGGCAAACAAACCACCGCTGGTAGCGGTGGTTTTTTTGTTTGCAAGCAGCAGATTACGCGCAGAAA
AAAAGGATCTCAAGAAGATCCTTTGATCTTTTCTACGGGGTCTGACGCTCAGTGGAACGAAAACTCACGT
TAAGGGATTTTGGTCATGAGATTATCAAAAAGGATCTTCACCTAGATCCTTTTAAATTAAAAATGAAGTT
TTAAATCAATCTAAAGTATATATGAGTAAACTTGGTCTGACAGTTACCAATGCTTAATCAGTGAGGCACC
TATCTCAGCGATCTGTCTATTTCGTTCATCCATAGTTGCCTGACTCCCCGTCGTGTAGATAACTACGATA
CGGGAGGGCTTACCATCTGGCCCCAGTGCTGCAATGATACCGCGAGACCCACGCTCACCGGCTCCAGATT
TATCAGCAATAAACCAGCCAGCCGGAAGGGCCGAGCGCAGAAGTGGTCCTGCAACTTTATCCGCCTCCAT
CCAGTCTATTAATTGTTGCCGGGAAGCTAGAGTAAGTAGTTCGCCAGTTAATAGTTTGCGCAACGTTGTT
GCCATTGCTACAGGCATCGTGGTGTCACGCTCGTCGTTTGGTATGGCTTCATTCAGCTCCGGTTCCCAAC
GATCAAGGCGAGTTACATGATCCCCCATGTTGTGCAAAAAAGCGGTTAGCTCCTTCGGTCCTCCGATCGT
TGTCAGAAGTAAGTTGGCCGCAGTGTTATCACTCATGGTTATGGCAGCACTGCATAATTCTCTTACTGTC
ATGCCATCCGTAAGATGCTTTTCTGTGACTGGTGAGTACTCAACCAAGTCATTCTGAGAATAGTGTATGC
GGCGACCGAGTTGCTCTTGCCCGGCGTCAATACGGGATAATACCGCGCCACATAGCAGAACTTTAAAAGT
GCTCATCATTGGAAAACGTTCTTCGGGGCGAAAACTCTCAAGGATCTTACCGCTGTTGAGATCCAGTTCG
ATGTAACCCACTCGTGCACCCAACTGATCTTCAGCATCTTTTACTTTCACCAGCGTTTCTGGGTGAGCAA
AAACAGGAAGGCAAAATGCCGCAAAAAAGGGAATAAGGGCGACACGGAAATGTTGAATACTCAT
